Addgene plasmid #207803: pRS405-FlagPEN2/PS1wt
Purpose: Yeast integrative vector for expression of FlagPEN2 and Presenilin 1
Depositing lab: Dieter Langosch. Depositing organization: Technische Universitaet Muenchen (TUM). Publication: Permissive Conformations of a Transmembrane Helix Allow Intramembrane Proteolysis by gamma-Secretase. Ortner M, Guschtschin-Schmidt N, Stelzer W, Muhle-Goll C, Langosch D. J Mol Biol. 2023 Aug 1;435(18):168218. doi: 10.1016/j.jmb.2023.168218. PubMed 37536392.
Backbone
  Vector backbone: pRS405
  Vector type: Yeast Expression
  Selectable markers: LEU2
Growth in bacteria
  Bacterial resistance: Ampicillin, 100 μg/mL
  Growth temperature: 37°C
  Growth strain: DH5alpha
  Copy number: High Copy
Gene/Insert
  Gene/Insert name: Gamma-secretase subunits PEN-2 and presenilin1 wt
  Species: H. sapiens (human)
Terms and licenses: Academic/Nonprofit Terms; Industry Terms: Not Available to Industry
Depositor comments: Please note: This plasmid contains a F201L mutation in presenilin-1 compared to the NCBI reference sequence NP_015557.2. This mutation is not know to affect plasmid function.
How to cite: pRS405-FlagPEN2/PS1wt was a gift from Dieter Langosch (Addgene plasmid # 207803 ; http://n2t.net/addgene:207803 ; RRID:Addgene_207803)
