[The description below was written by a language model from this plasmid's Addgene catalogue record and pLannotate feature annotations shown in this document.]
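Description:
pRS405-FlagPEN2/PS1wt is a yeast integrative expression vector built on the pRS405 backbone and carrying two human gamma-secretase subunits, PEN-2 and wild-type presenilin 1. The annotated features show no yeast replication origin (no 2μ or CEN/ARS), so stable maintenance in Saccharomyces cerevisiae depends on chromosomal integration. Integrants are selected by leucine prototrophy through the LEU2 marker, which is driven by its own promoter. In E. coli the plasmid replicates from a high-copy ColE1/pUC-type origin and is selected with ampicillin via the bla gene. An f1 origin is also present. Small fragments annotated as lacI, lacZα, rop, bom and neighbouring yeast genes appear to be backbone or marker-flanking remnants rather than functional parts.

The payload consists of two divergently oriented expression cassettes placed back to back. On one strand, the strong constitutive S. cerevisiae GAP (TDH3) promoter drives the PSENEN (PEN-2) coding sequence, followed by ADH1 3' sequence and terminator. The name and stated purpose indicate a Flag epitope tag on PEN-2, although the feature table does not annotate the tag separately. On the opposite strand, a TEF promoter drives PSEN1, the catalytic subunit of gamma-secretase, and the cassette ends in the CYC1 terminator. A short T7 promoter lies between the TEF promoter and the coding sequence. The depositor notes an F201L difference in presenilin 1 relative to the reference sequence, which is not known to affect function.

The plasmid supplies two of the gamma-secretase subunits for expression in yeast. The associated work concerns intramembrane proteolysis of transmembrane helices by this enzyme. The remaining complex components are not encoded here and would have to come from elsewhere.
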