Features (pLannotate 1.2.2; 21 found; start..end, strand, type, name):
     96..200     +  promoter       AmpR promoter: bla
    201..1061    +  CDS            AmpR: β-lactamase; bla; confers resistance to ampicillin, carbenicillin, and related antibiotics
   1232..1820    +  rep_origin     ori: high-copy-number ColE1/pMB1/pBR322/pUC origin of replication
   2003..2057    +  CDS            lacI (fragment): lac repressor; lacI; The lac repressor binds to the lac operator to inhibit transcription in E. coli. This inhibition can be relieved by adding lactose or isopropyl-β-D-thiogalactopyranoside (IPTG).
   2060..2249    -  terminator     CYC1 terminator: S. cerevisiae CYC1; transcription terminator for CYC1
   2285..3673    -  CDS            PSEN1: PSN1_HUMAN - Also known as AD3, PS1, PSNL1. Experimental evidence at protein level: Swiss-Prot protein existence level 1. Catalytic subunit of the gamma-secretase complex, an endoprotease complex that catalyzes the intramembrane cleavage of integral membrane proteins such as Notch receptors and APP (amyloid- beta precursor protein) (PubMed:15274632, PubMed:10545183, PubMed:10593990, PubMed:10206644, PubMed:10899933, PubMed:10811883, PubMed:12679784, PubMed:12740439, PubMed:25043039, PubMed:26280335, PubMed:30598546, PubMed:30630874, PubMed:28269784, PubMed:20460383). Requires the presence of t
   3688..3706    -  promoter       T7 promoter: promoter for bacteriophage T7 RNA polymerase
   3714..4057    -  promoter       TEF promoter: Ashbya gossypii TEF promoter
   4064..4730    +  promoter       GAP promoter: S. cerevisiae TDH3; promoter for glyceraldehyde-3-phosphate dehydrogenase
   4799..5101    +  CDS            PSENEN: PEN2_HUMAN - Also known as PEN2. Experimental evidence at protein level: Swiss-Prot protein existence level 1. Essential subunit of the gamma-secretase complex, an endoprotease complex that catalyzes the intramembrane cleavage of integral membrane proteins such as Notch receptors and APP (amyloid- beta precursor protein) (PubMed:12522139, PubMed:12763021, PubMed:12740439, PubMed:12679784, PubMed:24941111, PubMed:30598546, PubMed:30630874). The gamma-secretase complex plays a role in Notch and Wnt signaling cascades and regulation of downstream processes via its role in processing key regulator
   5128..5250    +  CDS            ADH1 (fragment): ADH1_YEAST - Also known as ADC1. Experimental evidence at protein level: Swiss-Prot protein existence level 1. This isozyme preferentially catalyzes the conversion of primary unbranched alcohols to their corresponding aldehydes. Also shows activity toward secondary alcohols. From Saccharomyces cerevisiae (strain ATCC 204508 / S288c) (Baker's yeast).
   5254..5408    +  terminator     ADH1 terminator (fragment): S. cerevisiae ADH1; transcription terminator for the S. cerevisiae alcohol dehydrogenase 1 (ADH1) gene
   5413..5479    +  CDS            lacZα (fragment): LacZα fragment of β-galactosidase; lacZ fragment
   5483..5911    +  rep_origin     f1 ori (sequence partly withheld): f1 bacteriophage origin of replication; arrow indicates direction of (+) strand synthesis
   5939..5991    -  misc_feature   bom (fragment): basis of mobility region from pBR322
   6022..6099    +  CDS            YO192_YEAST (fragment): Experimental evidence at protein level: Swiss-Prot protein existence level 1. From Saccharomyces cerevisiae (strain ATCC 204508 / S288c) (Baker's yeast).
   6239..6646    +  promoter       LEU2 promoter: S. cerevisiae LEU2
   6647..7741    +  CDS            LEU2: 3-isopropylmalate dehydrogenase, required for leucine biosynthesis; S. cerevisiae LEU2; yeast auxotrophic marker
   8103..8219    -  CDS            NFS1 (fragment): NFS1_YEAST - Also known as SPL1 From Saccharomyces cerevisiae (strain ATCC 204508 / S288c) (Baker's yeast).
   8218..8268    -  misc_feature   bom (fragment): basis of mobility region from pBR322
   8370..1       -  CDS            rop (fragment) (across the origin): Rop protein, which maintains plasmids at low copy number; rop
>Addgene plasmid #207803 | pRS405-FlagPEN2/PS1wt | addgene full sequence | sequence record 417771 | Addgene NGS Result
GACGAAAGGGCCTCGTGATACGCCTATTTTTATAGGTTAATGTCATGATAATAATGGTTTCTTAGACGTC
AGGTGGCACTTTTCGGGGAAATGTGCGCGGAACCCCTATTTGTTTATTTTTCTAAATACATTCAAATATG
TATCCGCTCATGAGACAATAACCCTGATAAATGCTTCAATAATATTGAAAAAGGAAGAGTATGAGTATTC
AACATTTCCGTGTCGCCCTTATTCCCTTTTTTGCGGCATTTTGCCTTCCTGTTTTTGCTCACCCAGAAAC
GCTGGTGAAAGTAAAAGATGCTGAAGATCAGTTGGGTGCACGAGTGGGTTACATCGAACTGGATCTCAAC
AGCGGTAAGATCCTTGAGAGTTTTCGCCCCGAAGAACGTTTTCCAATGATGAGCACTTTTAAAGTTCTGC
TATGTGGCGCGGTATTATCCCGTATTGACGCCGGGCAAGAGCAACTCGGTCGCCGCATACACTATTCTCA
GAATGACTTGGTTGAGTACTCACCAGTCACAGAAAAGCATCTTACGGATGGCATGACAGTAAGAGAATTA
TGCAGTGCTGCCATAACCATGAGTGATAACACTGCGGCCAACTTACTTCTGACAACGATCGGAGGACCGA
AGGAGCTAACCGCTTTTTTGCACAACATGGGGGATCATGTAACTCGCCTTGATCGTTGGGAACCGGAGCT
GAATGAAGCCATACCAAACGACGAGCGTGACACCACGATGCCTGTAGCAATGGCAACAACGTTGCGCAAA
CTATTAACTGGCGAACTACTTACTCTAGCTTCCCGGCAACAATTAATAGACTGGATGGAGGCGGATAAAG
TTGCAGGACCACTTCTGCGCTCGGCCCTTCCGGCTGGCTGGTTTATTGCTGATAAATCTGGAGCCGGTGA
GCGTGGGTCTCGCGGTATCATTGCAGCACTGGGGCCAGATGGTAAGCCCTCCCGTATCGTAGTTATCTAC
ACGACGGGGAGTCAGGCAACTATGGATGAACGAAATAGACAGATCGCTGAGATAGGTGCCTCACTGATTA
AGCATTGGTAACTGTCAGACCAAGTTTACTCATATATACTTTAGATTGATTTAAAACTTCATTTTTAATT
TAAAAGGATCTAGGTGAAGATCCTTTTTGATAATCTCATGACCAAAATCCCTTAACGTGAGTTTTCGTTC
CACTGAGCGTCAGACCCCGTAGAAAAGATCAAAGGATCTTCTTGAGATCCTTTTTTTCTGCGCGTAATCT
GCTGCTTGCAAACAAAAAAACCACCGCTACCAGCGGTGGTTTGTTTGCCGGATCAAGAGCTACCAACTCT
TTTTCCGAAGGTAACTGGCTTCAGCAGAGCGCAGATACCAAATACTGTTCTTCTAGTGTAGCCGTAGTTA
GGCCACCACTTCAAGAACTCTGTAGCACCGCCTACATACCTCGCTCTGCTAATCCTGTTACCAGTGGCTG
CTGCCAGTGGCGATAAGTCGTGTCTTACCGGGTTGGACTCAAGACGATAGTTACCGGATAAGGCGCAGCG
GTCGGGCTGAACGGGGGGTTCGTGCACACAGCCCAGCTTGGAGCGAACGACCTACACCGAACTGAGATAC
CTACAGCGTGAGCTATGAGAAAGCGCCACGCTTCCCGAAGGGAGAAAGGCGGACAGGTATCCGGTAAGCG
GCAGGGTCGGAACAGGAGAGCGCACGAGGGAGCTTCCAGGGGGAAACGCCTGGTATCTTTATAGTCCTGT
CGGGTTTCGCCACCTCTGACTTGAGCGTCGATTTTTGTGATGCTCGTCAGGGGGGCGGAGCCTATGGAAA
AACGCCAGCAACGCGGCCTTTTTACGGTTCCTGGCCTTTTGCTGGCCTTTTGCTCACATGTTCTTTCCTG
CGTTATCCCCTGATTCTGTGGATAACCGTATTACCGCCTTTGAGTGAGCTGATACCGCTCGCCGCAGCCG
AACGACCGAGCGCAGCGAGTCAGTGAGCGAGGAAGCGGAAGAGCGCCCAATACGCAAACCGCCTCTCCCC
GCGCGTTGGCCGATTCATTAATGCAGCGACTTCGAGCGTCCCAAAACCTTCTCAAGCAAGGTTTTCAGTA
TAATGTTACATGCGTACACGCGTCTGTACAGAAAAAAAAGAAAAATTTGAAATATAAATAACGTTCTTAA
TACTAACATAACTATAAAAAAATAAATAGGGACCTAGACTTCAGGTTGTCTAACTCCTTCCTTTTCGGTT
AGAGCGGATCTTAGCTAGCCGCGGTACCAAGCTTACTCGAGTCAAATGTAGAACTGGTGAAAGGCCAGCT
GATCCATGAATGGTTGGACTAGGTAGTCGGTCGCGAAATAAAATACCAGTCCGAAAGTTATCGAAATAGG
CAATGCAGGTAACGCCTTCTTAAATATGGCTAACAGCAATAGAGTTAAACATAACCCGATCAAAATTGCA
ACAAAGCAAGCAATAGTAGTATTCCAATCACCGGATGCCGTAGCACTCGCCTTCCCGACAAGCACTGAAT
AAAAGATAAAGTCACCTAGACCTAACTTAACACCTCTCTCTTCCGGATCTTCTCCGGCTAATATTGAACT
ACTCAGCTCTTGTACGGCTGCCCTACTTTCTGGGGTTGATCTGTGCGGACCAAGGTGAGAATCTCTTTGA
GCTTCCCACTCTTCAGAAAATCCACCGTCGTCGTTTTCCGCTACCGTATCCTGAGATTCTCTCTCGGTAC
TCTCAGCGTTGTATTTTGAGTTCTTAGAAACCCTTCTCTGTGCCTCAGGATCACCCTCAGCCATGTTAAC
TAGCCATACCATGGTCGAAGAATATATCAAGGCAGGGAATAAAGTCTCGTTACGTTCTTGGGCGGTCTCC
ACCAACATTCTTAACGGCCCCTTTGGGCATAGCACTGCGACTAGGTCGTAGACGCTTATAACTGCCAGTA
TCAACCATGCCGTCCACTCTGGCAAATATTTTATGAAAACTAAAGCCATTAAAGCTGAGATCATGATTAA
GTACGCTTGTTGCAGTCTTAACGGGCCTTTCCAATGGATCGAGATCATACCGACTACTCCAAGGTTCCAA
ATCAACAAAGCTACGGTTATATAATCAACGGCGACATTGTATGTCTTGAAGACCTCACCCAGATAGATAA
AGGAGAAGAAGAATAACAGCAGTAAGCTAGAGATGATTAGCCATGCGTGAATAACCTTGTAACATCTATA
CTTGTAAAGGACGACAAGTAAAATCGTCATCACCACGATTACGCTAATCATAATCGCCGCGTTCAATATA
CTATGTAACGCACGTTGACCTACTGTTTCCGTGTCCTCAGTAAACGGAGTGTATATCAATTGACCGTCTT
TTCTAGTGTAGAAACTAACACTTTTGATAGTTGCAACTACGACTACCATACACAAGGTGACTGGAACGAA
CAACATAATTACGTGTTTCGCCCCGTACTTTAAAGTTAATTCTTCGTCTTCCTCTTCGTCCTGTTCTACA
ACTTGACGTGAATTGCCTTGGGGCCTGCCGTTACTAAGAGGTTCTGGATGTCCTAAAGAACGCCTATCAT
TATGTTCTTGTCTCTCCCTGTTATCGTTGGTGTTTGATAAATGATTATCTTCGGACATTTGCGCGTTTTG
AAAATAACTTAAGGGGGCTGGAAGTTCAGTCATGTCGACGCCCGGGCCCTATAGTGAGTCGTATTACGGA
TCCGGTTGTTTATGTTCGGATGTGATGTGAGAACTGTATCCTAGCAAGATTTTAAAAGGAAGTATATGAA
AGAAGAACCTCAGTGGCAAATCCTAACCTTTTATATTTCTCTACAGGGGCGCGGCGTGGGGACAATTCAA
CGCGTCTGTGAGGGGAGCGTTTCCCTGCTCGCAGGTCTGCAGCGAGGAGCCGTAATTTTTGCTTCGCGCC
GTGCGGCCATCAAAATGTATGGATGCAAATGATTATACATGGGGATGTATGGGCTAAATGTACGGGCGAC
AGTCACATCATGCCCCTGAGCTGCGCACGTCAAGACTGTCAAGGAGGGTATTCTGGGCCTCCATGTCACC
GGTTCATTATCAATACTGCCATTTCAAAGAATACGTAAATAATTAATAGTAGTGATTTTCCTAACTTTAT
TTAGTCAAAAAATTAGCCTTTTAATTCTGCTGTAACCCGTACATGCCCAAAATAGGGGGCGGGTTACACA
GAATATATAACATCGTAGGTGTCTGGGTGAACAGTTTATTCCTGGCATCCACTAAATATAATGGAGCCCG
CTTTTTAAGCTGGCATCCAGAAAAAAAAAGAATCCCAGCACCAAAATATTGTTTTCTTCACCAACCATCA
GTTCATAGGTCCATTCTCTTAGCGCAACTACAGAGAACAGGGGCACAAACAGGCAAAAAACGGGCACAAC
CTCAATGGAGTGATGCAACCTGCCTGGAGTAAATGATGACACAAGGCAATTGACCCACGCATGTATCTAT
CTCATTTTCTTACACCTTCTATTACCTTCTGCTCTCTCTGATTTGGAAAAAGCTGAAAAAAAAGGTTGAA
ACCAGTTCCCTGAAATTATTCCCCTACTTGACTAATAAGTATATAAAGACGGTAGGTATTGATTGTAATT
CTGTAAATCTATTTCTTAAACTTCTTAAATTCTACTTTTATAGTTAGTCTTTTTTTTAGTTTTAAAACAC
CAAGAACTTAGTTTCGAATAAACACACATAAACAAACAAAGAATTCAACCCTCACTAAAGGGCGGCCGCA
CTAGTATCGATATGGATTATAAGGATGACGATGATAAAATGAATCTAGAAAGGGTTAGCAACGAGGAAAA
GCTAAACTTGTGTCGTAAGTATTACTTGGGTGGTTTCGCATTCCTTCCATTCTTATGGTTAGTAAATATA
TTCTGGTTCTTTAGAGAGGCTTTTCTAGTTCCTGCATATACTGAGCAAAGTCAGATTAAGGGTTACGTTT
GGAGATCCGCAGTCGGTTTCTTATTTTGGGTTATCGTCCTTACTTCATGGATAACAATATTTCAAATTTA
TCGTCCTAGATGGGGCGCTCTAGGGGATTATTTAAGTTTTACGATTCCACTAGGTACACCTTAAAGATCT
GAGCTCTTAATTAACAATTCTTCGCCAGAGGTTTGGTCAAGTCTCCAATCAAGGTTGTCGGCTTGTCTAC
CTTGCCAGAAATTTACGAAAAGATGGAAAAGGGTCAAATCGTTGGTAGATACGTTGTTGACACTTCTAAA
TAAGCGAATTTCTTATGATTTATGATTTTTATTATTAAATAAGTTATAAAAAAAATAAGTGTATACAAAT
TTTAAAGTGACTCTTAGGTTTTAAAACGAAAATTCTTATTCTTGAGTAACTCTTTCCTGTAGGTCAGGTT
GCTTTCTCAGGTATAGCAATTCCTGGCGTAATAGCGAAGAGGCCCGCACCGATCGCCCTTCCCAACAGTT
GCGCAGCCTGAATGGCGAATGG
[124 nt withheld, positions 5483-5606]
C
[91 nt withheld, positions 5608-5698]
A
[49 nt withheld, positions 5700-5748]
CCTTTGACGTTGGAGTCCACGTTCTTT
[37 nt withheld, positions 5776-5812]
ACCCTATCTCGGTCTATTCTTTTGATTTATAAGGGATTTTGCCGATTTCGGCCTATTGGTTAAAAAATGA
GCTGATTTAACAAAAATTTAACGCGAATTTTAACAAAATATTAACGCTTACAATTTCCTGATGCGGTATT
TTCTCCTTACGCATCTGTGCGGTATTTCACACCGCATATCGACCGGTCGAGGAGAACTTCTAGTATATCT
ACATACCTAATATTATTGCCTTATTAAAAATGGAATCCCAACAATTACATCAAAATCCACATTCTCTTCA
AAATCAATTGTCCTGTACTTCCTTGTTCATGTGTGTTCAAAAACGTTATATTTATAGGATAATTATACTC
TATTTCTCAACAAGTAATTGGTTGTTTGGCCGAGCGGTCTAAGGCGCCTGATTCAAGAAATATCTTGACC
GCAGTTAACTGTGGGAATACTCAGGTATCGTAAGATGCAAGAGTTCGAATCTCTTAGCAACCATTATTTT
TTTCCTCAACATAACGAGAACACACAGGGGCGCTATCGCACAGAATCAAATTCGATGACTGGAAATTTTT
TGTTAATTTCAGAGGTCGCCTGACGCATATACCTTTTTCAACTGAAAAATTGGGAGAAAAAGGAAAGGTG
AGAGCGCCGGAACCGGCTTTTCATATAGAATAGAGAAGCGTTCATGACTAAATGCTTGCATCACAATACT
TGAAGTTGACAATATTATTTAAGGACCTATTGTTTTTTCCAATAGGTGGTTAGCAATCGTCTTACTTTCT
AACTTTTCTTACCTTTTACATTTCAGCAATATATATATATATATTTCAAGGATATACCATTCTAATGTCT
GCCCCTAAGAAGATCGTCGTTTTGCCAGGTGACCACGTTGGTCAAGAAATCACAGCCGAAGCCATTAAGG
TTCTTAAAGCTATTTCTGATGTTCGTTCCAATGTCAAGTTCGATTTCGAAAATCATTTAATTGGTGGTGC
TGCTATCGATGCTACAGGTGTTCCACTTCCAGATGAGGCGCTGGAAGCCTCCAAGAAGGCTGATGCCGTT
TTGTTAGGTGCTGTGGGTGGTCCTAAATGGGGTACCGGTAGTGTTAGACCTGAACAAGGTTTACTAAAAA
TCCGTAAAGAACTTCAATTGTACGCCAACTTAAGACCATGTAACTTTGCATCCGACTCTCTTTTAGACTT
ATCTCCAATCAAGCCACAATTTGCTAAAGGTACTGACTTCGTTGTTGTCAGAGAATTAGTGGGAGGTATT
TACTTTGGTAAGAGAAAGGAAGACGATGGTGATGGTGTCGCTTGGGATAGTGAACAATACACCGTTCCAG
AAGTGCAAAGAATCACAAGAATGGCCGCTTTCATGGCCCTACAACATGAGCCACCATTGCCTATTTGGTC
CTTGGATAAAGCTAATGTTTTGGCCTCTTCAAGATTATGGAGAAAAACTGTGGAGGAAACCATCAAGAAC
GAATTCCCTACATTGAAGGTTCAACATCAATTGATTGATTCTGCCGCCATGATCCTAGTTAAGAACCCAA
CCCACCTAAATGGTATTATAATCACCAGCAACATGTTTGGTGATATCATCTCCGATGAAGCCTCCGTTAT
CCCAGGTTCCTTGGGTTTGTTGCCATCTGCGTCCTTGGCCTCTTTGCCAGACAAGAACACCGCATTTGGT
TTGTACGAACCATGCCACGGTTCTGCTCCAGATTTGCCAAAGAATAAGGTCAACCCTATCGCCACTATCT
TGTCTGCTGCAATGATGTTGAAATTGTCATTGAACTTGCCTGAAGAAGGTAAGGCCATTGAAGATGCAGT
TAAAAAGGTTTTGGATGCAGGTATCAGAACTGGTGATTTAGGTGGTTCCAACAGTACCACCGAAGTCGGT
GATGCTGTCGCCGAAGAAGTTAAGAAAATCCTTGCTTAAAAAGATTCTCTTTTTTTATGATATTTGTACA
TAAACTTTATAAATGAAATTCATAATAGAAACGACACGAAATTACAAAATGGAATATGTTCATAGGGTAG
ACGAAACTATATACGCAATCTACATACATTTATCAAGAAGGAGAAAAAGGAGGATGTAAAGGAATACAGG
TAAGCAAATTGATACTAATGGCTCAACGTGATAAGGAAAAAGAATTGCACTTTAACATTAATATTGACAA
GGAGGAGGGCACCACACAAAAAGTTAGGTGTAACAGAAAATCATGAAACTATGATTCCTAATTTATATAT
TGGAGGATTTTCTCTAAAAAAAAAAAAATACAACAAATAAAAAACACTCAATGACCTGACCATTTGATGG
AGTTTAAGTCAATACCTTCTTGAACCATTTCCCATAATGGTGAAAGTTCCCTCAAGAATTTTACTCTGTC
AGAAACGGCCTTAACGACGTAGTCGATATGGTGCACTCTCAGTACAATCTGCTCTGATGCCGCATAGTTA
AGCCAGCCCCGACACCCGCCAACACCCGCTGACGCGCCCTGACGGGCTTGTCTGCTCCCGGCATCCGCTT
ACAGACAAGCTGTGACCGTCTCCGGGAGCTGCATGTGTCAGAGGTTTTCACCGTCATCACCGAAACGCGC
GA
